>Addgene plasmid #58381 | pUAST YFP Rab35 CA | addgene partial sequence | sequence record 91829 | SV40pA-R 5'-GAAATTTGTGATGCTATTGC-3'
TTGCATTCATTTTATGTTTCAGGTTCAGGGGGAGGTGTGGGAGGTTTTTTAAAGCAAGTAAAACCTCTAC
AAATGTGGTATGGCTGATTATGATCTCTAGTCAAGGCACTATACATCAAATATTTTTCCATAATTTTCTT
GTATAGCAGTGCAGCTTTTTCCTTTGTGGTGTAAATAGCAAAGCAAGCAAGAGTTCTATTACTAAACACA
GCATGACTCAAAAAACTTAGCAATTCTGAAGGAAAGTCCTTGGGGTCTTCTACCTTTCTCTTCTTTTTTG
GAGGAGTAGAATGTTGAGAGTCAGCAGTAGCCTCATCATCACTAGATGGCATTTCTTCTGAGCAAAACAG
GTTTTCCTCATTAAAGGCATTCCACCACTGCTCCCATTCATCAGTTCCATAGGTTGGAATCTAAAATACA
CAAACAATTAGAATCAGTAGTTTAACACATTATACACTTAAAAATTTTATATTTACCTTAGAGCTTTAAA
TCTCTGTAGGTAGTTTGTCCAATTATGTCACACCACAGAAGTAAGGTTCCTTCACAAAGATCCTCTAGAG
GATCATCAACCACTTTGTACAAGAAAGCTGGGTTTCACCTGCAGCACTTCCCACCCTTGCTGCCCTTGGG
ATTGGGCTTCAGATGGAGCGTGTCCTTCTGCTGCTCGTTGGGGGAGGTGCGCAGCTTGTGATCGAGCACC
TGTCGCGT
