>Addgene plasmid #58381 | pUAST YFP Rab35 CA | addgene partial sequence | sequence record 91958 | EGFP-C 5'-CATGGTCCTGCTGGAGTTCGTG-3'
TCGAGCTCAAGCTTCGAATTCTGCAGTCGACGGTACCGCGGGCCCGGGATCATCAACAAGTTTGTACAAA
AAAGCAGGCTTAATGGCACGCGGCTTCGATCATCTATTCAAGTTGCTAATAATCGGCGATAGCGGCGTGG
GCAAGTCGTCGCTGCTCATCCGGTTCTCGGACGACACATTCTCAGGCAGTTACATCACCACCATCGGCGT
GGACTTTAAGATCCGCACCGTGGACATCGAGGGCATGCGCGTAAAGCTGCAGATCTGGGACACGGCCGGG
CTGGAGCGCTTCCGGACAATCACCAGCACCTACTACCGCGGCACCCACGGCGTCATTGTCGTCTACGACG
TCACGAACGGCGAATCCTTTGCGAACGTCCGCCGCTGGCTGGAGGAGATCCAGAATAACTGCGATGTGGT
TAAAAAAGTATTAGTGGGCAACAAGAACGACGATCCGGACAGGAAGGTGGTCATTACCGAAGACGCGCAA
CGGTTTGCGAAACAAATGGACATCGAGCTATTCGAGACATCTGCCAAAGACAACATAAACGTGGAGAACA
TGTTCTTGTCGATTACGCGACAGGTGCTCGATCACAAGCTGCGCACCTCCCCCAACGAGCAGCAGAAGGA
CACGCTCCATCTGAAGCCCAATCCCAAGGGCAGCAAGGGTGGGAAGTGCTGCAGGTGAAACCCAGCTTTC
TTGTACAAAGTGGTTGATGATCCTCTAGAGGATCTTTGTGAAGGAACCTTACTTCTGTGG
