[The description below was written by a language model from this plasmid's Addgene catalogue record.]
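Description:
pUAST YFP Rab35 CA is an insect expression plasmid built on the pUAST backbone, the classic Drosophila vector for GAL4/UAS-controlled transgene expression. It is propagated in E. coli under ampicillin selection; the copy number is not recorded, and no feature table is available, so details such as the bacterial origin or any fly transformation marker and transposon ends cannot be confirmed from the record itself.

The payload is the Drosophila melanogaster small GTPase Rab35 (CG9575) carrying a Q67L substitution, described as a constitutively active mutant. Substitutions of this conserved glutamine in Rab proteins generally impair GTP hydrolysis, holding the protein in its GTP-bound, effector-engaging state. The coding sequence was introduced by Gateway recombination and is fused at its N-terminus to YFP supplied by the backbone, so the mutant protein can be followed by fluorescence. An N-terminal tag also leaves the Rab C-terminus free, which matters because Rab membrane attachment generally depends on C-terminal prenylation. Expression is listed as GAL4-dependent, meaning transcription occurs only where the yeast GAL4 activator is present, which allows tissue- or cell-type-specific expression by choice of GAL4 driver. The listed 3′ sequencing primer suggests an SV40 polyadenylation region downstream of the insert.

The construct is intended for expressing activated, fluorescently labelled Rab35 in Drosophila cells or tissues, for example to examine its localisation and gain-of-function effects. The associated publication concerns Rab35 control of actin bundling through recruitment of fascin as an effector.
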