Addgene plasmid #58381: pUAST YFP Rab35 CA
Purpose: expression of drosophila YFP-Rab35 constitutively active mutant
Depositing lab: Matthew Scott. Depositing organization: Stanford University. Publication: Rab35 controls actin bundling by recruiting fascin as an effector protein. Zhang J, Fonovic M, Suyama K, Bogyo M, Scott MP. Science. 2009 Sep 4;325(5945):1250-4. doi: 10.1126/science.1174921. PubMed 19729655.
Backbone
  Vector backbone: pUAST
  Vector type: Insect Expression
Growth in bacteria
  Bacterial resistance: Ampicillin, 100 μg/mL
  Growth temperature: 37°C
  Growth strain: DH5alpha
  Copy number: Unknown
Gene/Insert
  Gene/Insert name: Rab35
  Species: D. melanogaster (fly)
  Mutation: Q67L (constitutive active)
  Entrez Gene: Rab35 (a.k.a. Dmel_CG9575, CG9575, DRab35, DmRab35, Dmel\CG9575, dRab35, rab35)
  Promoter: GAL4
  Tag / fusion protein: YFP (N terminal on backbone)
  Cloning method: Gateway Cloning
  Sequencing primers: 5′ EGFP-C; 3′ SV40pA-R
Terms and licenses: Academic/Nonprofit Terms; Industry Terms: Not Available to Industry
How to cite: pUAST YFP Rab35 CA was a gift from Matthew Scott (Addgene plasmid # 58381 ; http://n2t.net/addgene:58381 ; RRID:Addgene_58381)
